>Addgene plasmid #80820 | pScarlessHD-3xFLAG-DsRed | depositor full sequence | sequence record 152798 | pScarlessHD-3xFLAG-DsRed sequence 5802 bps
CTTCCGCTTCCTCGCTCACTGACTCGCTGCGCTCGGTCGTTCGGCTGCGGCGAGCGGTATCAGCTCACTC
AAAGGCGGTAATACGGTTATCCACAGAATCAGGGGATAACGCAGGAAAGAACATGTGAGCAAAAGGCCAG
CAAAAGGCCAGGAACCGTAAAAAGGCCGCGTTGCTGGCGTTTTTCCATAGGCTCCGCCCCCCTGACGAGC
ATCACAAAAATCGACGCTCAAGTCAGAGGTGGCGAAACCCGACAGGACTATAAAGATACCAGGCGTTTCC
CCCTGGAAGCTCCCTCGTGCGCTCTCCTGTTCCGACCCTGCCGCTTACCGGATACCTGTCCGCCTTTCTC
CCTTCGGGAAGCGTGGCGCTTTCTCATAGCTCACGCTGTAGGTATCTCAGTTCGGTGTAGGTCGTTCGCT
CCAAGCTGGGCTGTGTGCACGAACCCCCCGTTCAGCCCGACCGCTGCGCCTTATCCGGTAACTATCGTCT
TGAGTCCAACCCGGTAAGACACGACTTATCGCCACTGGCAGCAGCCACTGGTAACAGGATTAGCAGAGCG
AGGTATGTAGGCGGTGCTACAGAGTTCTTGAAGTGGTGGCCTAACTACGGCTACACTAGAAGAACAGTAT
TTGGTATCTGCGCTCTGCTGAAGCCAGTTACCTTCGGAAAAAGAGTTGGTAGCTCTTGATCCGGCAAACA
AACCACCGCTGGTAGCGGTGGTTTTTTTGTTTGCAAGCAGCAGATTACGCGCAGAAAAAAAGGATCTCAA
GAAGATCCTTTGATCTTTTCTACGGGGTCTGACGCTCAGTGGAACGAAAACTCACGTTAAGGGATTTTGG
TCATGAGACAATAACCCTGATAAATGCTTCAATAATATTGAAAAAGGAAGAGTATGAGTATTCAACATTT
CCGTGTCGCCCTTATTCCCTTTTTTGCGGCATTTTGCCTTCCTGTTTTTGCTCACCCAGAAACGCTGGTG
AAAGTAAAAGATGCTGAAGATCAGTTGGGTGCACGAGTGGGTTACATCGAACTGGATCTCAACAGCGGTA
AGATCCTTGAGAGTTTTCGCCCCGAAGAACGTTTTCCAATGATGAGCACTTTTAAAGTTCTGCTATGTGG
CGCGGTATTATCCCGTATTGACGCCGGGCAAGAGCAACTCGGTCGCCGCATACACTATTCTCAGAATGAC
TTGGTTGAGTACTCACCAGTCACAGAAAAGCATCTTACGGATGGCATGACAGTAAGAGAATTATGCAGTG
CTGCCATAACCATGAGTGATAACACTGCGGCCAACTTACTTCTGACAACGATCGGAGGACCGAAGGAGCT
AACCGCTTTTTTGCACAACATGGGGGATCATGTAACTCGCCTTGATCGTTGGGAACCGGAGCTGAATGAA
GCCATACCAAACGACGAGCGTGACACCACGATGCCTGTAGCAATGGCAACAACGTTGCGCAAACTATTAA
CTGGCGAACTACTTACTCTAGCTTCCCGGCAACAATTAATAGACTGGATGGAGGCGGATAAAGTTGCAGG
ACCACTTCTGCGCTCGGCCCTTCCGGCTGGCTGGTTTATTGCTGATAAATCTGGAGCCGGTGAGCGTGGG
TCTCGCGGTATCATTGCAGCACTGGGGCCAGATGGTAAGCCCTCCCGTATCGTAGTTATCTACACGACGG
GGAGTCAGGCAACTATGGATGAACGAAATAGACAGATCGCTGAGATAGGTGCCTCACTGATTAAGCATTG
GTAACTGTCAGACCAAGTTTACTCATATATACTTTAGATTGATTTAAAACTTCATTTTTAATTTAAAAGG
ATCTAGGTGAAGATCCTTTTTGATAATCTCATGAGCGGATACATATTTGAATGTATTTAGAAAAATAAAC
AAATAGGGGTTCCGCGCACATTTCCCCGAAAAGTGCCACCTGATGCGGTGTGAAATACCGCACAGATGCG
TAAGGAGAAAATACCGCATCAGGAAATTGTAAGCGTTAATAATTCAGAAGAACTCGTCAAGAAGGCGATA
GAAGGCGATGCGCTGCGAATCGGGAGCGGCGATACCGTAAAGCACGAGGAAGCGGTCAGCCCATTCGCCG
CCAAGCTCTTCAGCAATATCACGGGTAGCCAACGCTATGTCCTGATAGCGGTCCGCCACACCCAGCCGGC
CACAGTCGATGAATCCAGAAAAGCGGCCATTTTCCACCATGATATTCGGCAAGCAGGCATCGCCATGGGT
CACGACGAGATCCTCGCCGTCGGGCATGCTCGCCTTGAGCCTGGCGAACAGTTCGGCTGGCGCGAGCCCC
TGATGCTCTTCGTCCAGATCATCCTGATCGACAAGACCGGCTTCCATCCGAGTACGTGCTCGCTCGATGC
GATGTTTCGCTTGGTGGTCGAATGGGCAGGTAGCCGGATCAAGCGTATGCAGCCGCCGCATTGCATCAGC
CATGATGGATACTTTCTCGGCAGGAGCAAGGTGAGATGACAGGAGATCCTGCCCCGGCACTTCGCCCAAT
AGCAGCCAGTCCCTTCCCGCTTCAGTGACAACGTCGAGCACAGCTGCGCAAGGAACGCCCGTCGTGGCCA
GCCACGATAGCCGCGCTGCCTCGTCTTGCAGTTCATTCAGGGCACCGGACAGGTCGGTCTTGACAAAAAG
AACCGGGCGCCCCTGCGCTGACAGCCGGAACACGGCGGCATCAGAGCAGCCGATTGTCTGTTGTGCCCAG
TCATAGCCGAATAGCCTCTCCACCCAAGCGGCCGGAGAACCTGCGTGCAATCCATCTTGTTCAATCATGC
GAAACGATCCTCATCCTGTCTCTTGATCAGAGCTTGATCCCCTGCGCCATCAGATCCTTGGCGGCAAGAA
AGCCATCCAGTTTACTTTGCAGGGCTTCCCAACCTTACCAGAGGGCGCCCCAGCTGGCAATTCCGGTTCG
CTTGCTGTCCATAAAACCGCCCAGTCTAGCTATCGCCATGTAAGCCCACTGCAAGCTACCTGCTTTCTCT
TTGCGCTTGCGTTTTCCCTTGTCCAGATAGCCCAGTAGCTGACATTCATCCGGGGTCAGCACCGTTTCTG
CGGACTGGCTTTCTACGTGAAAAGGATCTAGGTGAAGATCCTTTTTGATAATCTCATGCCTGACATTTAT
ATTCCCCAGAACATCAGGTTAATGGCGTTTTTGATGTCATTTTCGCGGTGGCTGAGATCAGCCACTTCTT
CCCCGATAACGGAGACCGGCACACTGGCCATATCGGTGGTCATCATGCGCCAGCTTTCATCCCCGATATG
CACCACCGGGTAAAGTTCACGGGAGACTTTATCTGACAGCAGACGTGCACTGGCCAGGGGGATCACCATC
CGTCGCCCCGGCGTGTCAATAATATCACTCTGTACATCCACAAACAGACGATAACGGCTCTCTCTTTTAT
AGGTGTAAACCTTAAACTGCCGTACGTATAGGCTGCGCAACTGTTGGGAAGGGCGATCGGTGCGGGCCTC
TTCGCTATTACGCCAGCTGGCGAAAGGGGGATGTGCTGCAAGGCGATTAAGTTGGGTAACGCCAGGGTTT
TCCCAGTCACGACGTTGTAAAACGACGGCCAGTGAATTGTAATACGACTCACTATAGGGCGAATTGAATT
TAGCGGCCGCGAATTCGCCCTTGGTGGATCTGGAGGTTCCGGCGGCTCAGGGGGTAGTATGGACTACAAA
GACCATGACGGTGATTATAAAGATCATGACATCGATTACAAGGATGACGATGACAAGATTAACCCTAGAA
AGATAATCATATTGTGACGTACGTTAAAGATAATCATGCGTAAAATTGACGCATGTGTTTTATCGGTCTG
TATATCGAGGTTTATTTATTAATTTGAATAGATATTAAGTTTTATTATATTTACACTTACATACTAATAA
TAAATTCAACAAACAATTTATTTATGTTTATTTATTTATTAAAAAAAAACAAAAACTCAAAATTTCTTCT
ATAAAGTAACAAAACTTTTAGGATCTAATTCAATTAGAGACTAATTCAATTAGAGCTAATTCAATTAGGA
TCCAAGCTTATCGATTTCGAACCCTCGACCGCCGGAGTATAAATAGAGGCGCTTCGTCTACGGAGCGACA
ATTCAATTCAAACAAGCAAAGTGAACACGTCGCTAAGCGAAAGCTAAGCAAATAAACAAGCGCAGCTGAA
CAAGCTAAACAATCGGCTCGAAGCCGGTCGCCACCATGGCCTCCTCCGAGGACGTCATCAAGGAGTTCAT
GCGCTTCAAGGTGCGCATGGAGGGCTCCGTGAACGGCCACGAGTTCGAGATCGAGGGCGAGGGCGAGGGC
CGCCCCTACGAGGGCACCCAGACCGCCAAGCTGAAGGTGACCAAGGGCGGCCCCCTGCCCTTCGCCTGGG
ACATCCTGTCCCCCCAGTTCCAGTACGGCTCCAAGGTGTACGTGAAGCACCCCGCCGACATCCCCGACTA
CAAGAAGCTGTCCTTCCCCGAGGGCTTCAAGTGGGAGCGCGTGATGAACTTCGAGGACGGCGGCGTGGTG
ACCGTGACCCAGGACTCCTCCCTCCAGGACGGCTCCTTCATCTACAAGGTGAAGTTCATCGGCGTGAACT
TCCCCTCCGACGGCCCCGTAATGCAGAAGAAGACTATGGGCTGGGAGGCGTCCACCGAGCGCCTGTACCC
CCGCGACGGCGTGCTGAAGGGCGAGATCCACAAGGCCCTGAAGCTGAAGGACGGCGGCCACTACCTGGTG
GAGTTCAAGTCCATCTACATGGCCAAGAAGCCCGTGCAGCTGCCCGGCTACTACTACGTGGACTCCAAGC
TGGACATCACCTCCCACAACGAGGACTACACCATCGTGGAGCAGTACGAGCGCGCCGAGGGCCGCCACCA
CCTGTTCCTGTAGCGGCCGCGACTCTAGATCATAATCAGCCATACCACATTTGTAGAGGTTTTACTTGCT
TTAAAAAACCTCCCACACCTCCCCCTGAACCTGAAACATAAAATGAATGCAATTGTTGTTGTTAACTTGT
TTATTGCAGCTTATAATGGTTACAAATAAAGCAATAGCATCACAAATTTCACAAATAAAGCATTTTTTTC
ACTGCATTCTAGTTGTGGTTTGTCCAAACTCATCAATGTATCTTAGATATCTATAACAAGAAAATATATA
TATAATAAGTTATCACGTAAGTAGAACATGAAATAACAATATAATTATCGTATGAGTTAAATCTTAAAAG
TCACGTAAAAGATAATCATGCGTCATTTTGACTCACGCGGTCGTTATAGTTCAAAATCAGTGACACTTAC
CGCATTGACAAGCACGCCTCACGGGAGCTCCAAGCGGCGACTGAGATGTCCTAAATGCACAGCGACGGAT
TCGCGCTATTTAGAAAGAGAGAGCAATATTTCAAGAATGCATGCGTCAATTTTACGCAGACTATCTTTCT
AGGGTTAAGGCCGGCGGGTCGGGAGGTTCTGGTGGTTCAGGAGGTTCCAAGGGCGAATTCGTTTAAACCT
GCAGGACTAGTCCCTTTAGTGAGGGTTAATTCTGAGCTTGGCGTAATCATGGTCATAGCTGTTTCCTGTG
TGAAATTGTTATCCGCTCACAATTCCACACAACATACGAGCCGGAAGCATAAAGTGTAAAGCCTGGGGTG
CCTAATGAGTGAGCTAACTCACATTAATTGCGTTGCGCTCACTGCCCGCTTTCCAGTCGGGAAACCTGTC
GTGCCAGCTGCATTAATGAATCGGCCAACGCGCGGGGAGAGGCGGTTTGCGTATTGGGCGCT
Features (pLannotate 1.2.2; 20 found; start..end, strand, type, name):
    182..770     -  rep_origin     ori: high-copy-number ColE1/pMB1/pBR322/pUC origin of replication
    841..893     +  promoter       AmpR promoter (fragment): bla
    894..1754    +  CDS            AmpR: β-lactamase; bla; confers resistance to ampicillin, carbenicillin, and related antibiotics
   1847..1906    -  promoter       AmpR promoter (fragment): bla
   1933..1983    +  misc_feature   bom (fragment): basis of mobility region from pBR322
   2004..2798    -  CDS            NeoR/KanR: aminoglycoside phosphotransferase from Tn5; aph(3')-II (or nptII); confers resistance to neomycin, kanamycin, and G418 (Geneticin®)
   2830..3099    -  CDS            tnpA (fragment): TN5P_ECOLX - Also known as tnp. Experimental evidence at protein level: Swiss-Prot protein existence level 1. Mediates transposition of transposon Tn5 by a 'cut and paste' mechanism. First, the monomeric transposase binds the 19 bp inverted DNA repeats flanking the transposon. Then, dimerization of the DNA- bound transposase creates a synaptic DNA complex. After nicking of the first DNA strand, excision of the transposon proceeds through a series of intermediates. The transposase then mediates the insertion of the transposon at a new site by strand transfer. The activity of the wild- type tran
   3147..3450    -  CDS            ccdB (fragment): CcdB, a bacterial toxin that poisons DNA gyrase; ccdB; Plasmids containing the ccdB gene cannot be propagated in standard E. coli strains.
   3460..3607    -  CDS            lacZα (fragment): LacZα fragment of β-galactosidase; lacZ fragment
   3610..3628    +  promoter       T7 promoter: promoter for bacteriophage T7 RNA polymerase
   3702..3767    +  CDS            3xFLAG: three tandem FLAG® epitope tags, followed by an enterokinase cleavage site
   4092..4214    +  promoter       hsp70 promoter (fragment): Drosophila melanogaster hsp70Bb promoter
   4236..4910    +  CDS            DsRed-Express: DsRed-Express is a basic (constitutively fluorescent) orange fluorescent protein published in 2002, derived from Discosoma sp.. It is reported to be a rapidly-maturing tetramer with low acid sensitivity.
   4928..5011    +  CDS            large T antigen (fragment): large T antigen from SV40 (simian virus 40)
   5034..5155    +  polyA_signal   SV40 poly(A) signal: SV40 polyadenylation signal
   5543..5561    -  promoter       T3 promoter: promoter for bacteriophage T3 RNA polymerase
   5606..5622    -  protein_bind   lac operator: The lac repressor binds to the lac operator to inhibit transcription in E. coli. This inhibition can be relieved by adding lactose or isopropyl-β-D-thiogalactopyranoside (IPTG). lac repressor encoded by lacI
   5630..5660    -  promoter       lac promoter: promoter for the E. coli lac operon
   5675..5696    -  protein_bind   CAP binding site: CAP binding activates transcription in the presence of cAMP. E. coli catabolite activator protein
   5709..5801    -  CDS            lacI (fragment): lac repressor; lacI; The lac repressor binds to the lac operator to inhibit transcription in E. coli. This inhibition can be relieved by adding lactose or isopropyl-β-D-thiogalactopyranoside (IPTG).
