[The description below was written by a language model from this plasmid's Addgene catalogue record and pLannotate feature annotations shown in this document.]
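Description:
pScarlessHD-3xFLAG-DsRed is a high-copy E. coli cloning plasmid built on the Invitrogen pCR4-TOPO backbone. It serves as a source of a tagging cassette for making homology-directed repair donors. The 5.8 kb plasmid replicates from a ColE1/pUC-type origin and carries both β-lactamase (ampicillin) and Tn5 aminoglycoside phosphotransferase (kanamycin) markers. Remnants of the TOPO backbone are annotated around the insert: lac promoter/operator, lacZα and ccdB fragments, and flanking T7 and T3 promoters, which are also the listed sequencing primer sites. The vector type is recorded as unspecified, and no homology arms are listed, so locus-specific arms would presumably be added by the user.

The 1.8 kb synthetic insert, assembled by Gibson cloning, is described as Linker-3xFLAG-pBac-DsRed-Linker. A 3xFLAG epitope coding segment is followed by a marker cassette flanked by piggyBac transposon termini. These termini and the 3xP3 element are stated in the catalogue entry but were not picked up in the automated feature table. The marker consists of a Drosophila hsp70 minimal promoter fragment, DsRed-Express and an SV40 polyadenylation signal. With the 3xP3 enhancer, this gives a visible fluorescent signal, classically in the eye, for identifying animals carrying the integration.

The design supports "scarless" editing. After the tag and marker are inserted into a target gene, piggyBac transposase can precisely excise everything between the termini, removing DsRed. This leaves an in-frame, linker-flanked 3xFLAG fusion at the endogenous locus with no residual marker sequence. The Drosophila-derived promoter suggests use in flies, although the record does not name a target organism.
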