Addgene plasmid #80820: pScarlessHD-3xFLAG-DsRed
Purpose: Vector containing a cassette for scarless insertion of 3xFLAG and marked by the visible marker 3xP3-DsRed flanked by piggyBac termini.
Depositing lab: Kate O'Connor-Giles. Depositing organization: University of Wisconsin, Madison.
Backbone
  Vector backbone: pCR™4-TOPO
  Backbone manufacturer: Invitrogen
  Backbone size w/o insert (bp): 3956
  Total vector size (bp): 5802
  Vector type: Unspecified
Growth in bacteria
  Bacterial resistance: Ampicillin and Kanamycin, 100 & 50 μg/mL
  Growth temperature: 37°C
  Growth strain: DH5alpha
  Copy number: High Copy
Gene/Insert
  Gene/Insert name: 3xFLAG-piggyBac-DsRed (alt name: Linker-3xFLAG-pBac-DsRed-Linker)
  Species: Synthetic
  Insert size (bp): 1846
  Tag / fusion protein: 3xFLAG
  Cloning method: Gibson Cloning
  Sequencing primers: 5′ T7; 3′ T3
Resource information
  A portion of this plasmid was derived from a plasmid made by: Some sequences were synthesized by DNA 2.0
Terms and licenses: Academic/Nonprofit Terms; Industry Terms: Not Available to Industry
How to cite: pScarlessHD-3xFLAG-DsRed was a gift from Kate O'Connor-Giles (Addgene plasmid # 80820 ; http://n2t.net/addgene:80820 ; RRID:Addgene_80820)
