>Addgene plasmid #80820 | pScarlessHD-3xFLAG-DsRed | addgene partial sequence | sequence record 167018 | T7 5'-TAATACGACTCACTATAGGG-3'
CTGGAGGTTCCGGCGGCTCAGGGGGTAGTATGGACTACAAAGACCATGACGGTGATTATAAAGATCATGA
CATCGATTACAAGGATGACGATGACAAGATTAACCCTAGAAAGATAATCATATTGTGACGTACGTTAAAG
ATAATCATGCGTAAAATTGACGCATGTGTTTTATCGGTCTGTATATCGAGGTTTATTTATTAATTTGAAT
AGATATTAAGTTTTATTATATTTACACTTACATACTAATAATAAATTCAACAAACAATTTATTTATGTTT
ATTTATTTATTAAAAAAAAACAAAAACTCAAAATTTCTTCTATAAAGTAACAAAACTTTTAGGATCTAAT
TCAATTAGAGACTAATTCAATTAGAGCTAATTCAATTAGGATCCAAGCTTATCGATTTCGAACCCTCGAC
CGCCGGAGTATAAATAGAGGCGCTTCGTCTACGGAGCGACAATTCAATTCAAACAAGCAAAGTGAACACG
TCGCTAAGCGAAAGCTAAGCAAATAAACAAGCGCAGCTGAACAAGCTAAACAATCGGCTCGAAGCCGGTC
GCCACCATGGCCTCCTCCGAGGACGTCATCAAGGAGTTCATGCGCTTCAAGGTGCGCATGGAGGGCTCCG
TGAACGGCCACGAGTTCGAGATCGAGGGCGAGGGCGAGGGCCGCCCCTACGAGGGCACCCAGACCGCCAA
GCTGAAGGTGACCAAGGGCGGCCCCCTGCCCTTCGCCTGGGACATCCTGTCCCCCCAGTTCCAGTACGGC
TCCAAGGTGTACGTGAAGCACCCCGCCGA
