>Addgene plasmid #80820 | pScarlessHD-3xFLAG-DsRed | addgene partial sequence | sequence record 167019 | T3 5'-GCAATTAACCCTCACTAAAGG-3'
GGAACCTCCTGAACCACCAGAACCTCCCGACCCGCCGGCCTTAACCCTAGAAAGATAGTCTGCGTAAAAT
TGACGCATGCATTCTTGAAATATTGCTCTCTCTTTCTAAATAGCGCGAATCCGTCGCTGTGCATTTAGGA
CATCTCAGTCGCCGCTTGGAGCTCCCGTGAGGCGTGCTTGTCAATGCGGTAAGTGTCACTGATTTTGAAC
TATAACGACCGCGTGAGTCAAAATGACGCATGATTATCTTTTACGTGACTTTTAAGATTTAACTCATACG
ATAATTATATTGTTATTTCATGTTCTACTTACGTGATAACTTATTATATATATATTTTCTTGTTATAGAT
ATCTAAGATACATTGATGAGTTTGGACAAACCACAACTAGAATGCAGTGAAAAAAATGCTTTATTTGTGA
AATTTGTGATGCTATTGCTTTATTTGTAACCATTATAAGCTGCAATAAACAAGTTAACAACAACAATTGC
ATTCATTTTATGTTTCAGGTTCAGGGGGAGGTGTGGGAGGTTTTTTAAAGCAAGTAAAACCTCTACAAAT
GTGGTATGGCTGATTATGATCTAGAGTCGCGGCCGCTACAGGAACAGGTGGTGGCGGCCCTCGGCGCGCT
CGTACTGCTCCACGATGGTGTAGTCCTCGTTGTGGGAGGTGATGTCCAGCTTGGAGTCCACGTAGTAGTA
GCCGGGCAGCTGCACGGGCTTCTTGGCCATGTAGATGGACTTGAACTCCACCAGGTAGTGGCCGCCGTCC
TTCAGCTTCAGGGCCTTGTGGATCTCGCCCTTCAGCACGCCGTCGCGGGGGTACAGGCGCTCGGTGGACG
CCTCCCAGCCCATAGTCTTCTTCTGCATTACGGGGCCGTCGGAGGGG
